Addgene plasmid #113686: pJEP309-pAAV-EFS-dSaCas9-KRAB-Dio-pA
Purpose: An EFS driven inverted de-catalyzed SaCas9 fused to the transcription repressor KRAB. dSaCas9-KRAB is floxed to render the system cre-dependent.
Depositing lab: Jonathan Ploski. Depositing organization: University of Texas at Dallas. Publication: The Development of an AAV-Based CRISPR SaCas9 Genome Editing System That Can Be Delivered to Neurons in vivo and Regulated via Doxycycline and Cre-Recombinase. Kumar N, Stanford W, de Solis C, Aradhana, Abraham ND, Dao TJ, Thaseen S, Sairavi A, Gonzalez CU, Ploski JE. Front Mol Neurosci. 2018 Nov 13;11:413. doi: 10.3389/fnmol.2018.00413. eCollection 2018. PubMed 30483052.
Backbone
  Vector backbone: AAV
  Backbone manufacturer: Alligent Technologies
  Total vector size (bp): 7043
  Vector type: AAV, Cre/Lox, CRISPR
Growth in bacteria
  Bacterial resistance: Ampicillin, 100 μg/mL
  Growth temperature: 37°C
  Growth strain: NEB Stable
  Copy number: High Copy
Gene/Insert
  Gene/Insert name: de-catalyzed SaCas9
  Species: Synthetic
  Tag / fusion protein: KRAB (C terminal on insert)
Resource information
  A portion of this plasmid was derived from a plasmid made by: Jonathan Weissman, pHR-SFFV-dCas9-BFP-KRAB plasmid #46911, Cre-Lox sites from Karl Deisseroth, pAAV-Ef1a-DIO EYFP plasmid #27056
Terms and licenses: Academic/Nonprofit Terms; Industry Terms: Not Available to Industry
How to cite: pJEP309-pAAV-EFS-dSaCas9-KRAB-Dio-pA was a gift from Jonathan Ploski (Addgene plasmid # 113686 ; http://n2t.net/addgene:113686 ; RRID:Addgene_113686)
