[The description below was written by a language model from this plasmid's Addgene catalogue record and pLannotate feature annotations shown in this document.]
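Description:
pJEP309-pAAV-EFS-dSaCas9-KRAB-Dio-pA is a 7,043 bp AAV transfer plasmid for Cre-dependent CRISPR interference, designed for packaging into recombinant adeno-associated virus and delivery to mammalian cells; the associated work concerns neurons in vivo. It is propagated in E. coli through a high-copy ColE1/pUC-type origin with ampicillin selection (AmpR under its own bla promoter). The backbone also carries an f1 origin and small remnants of pBR322 bom and rop sequences. The expression cassette is flanked by AAV2 inverted terminal repeats, which provide the signals for genome replication and encapsidation. One ITR is annotated as complete, while the other is detected only as two short fragments in the sequenced record.

The payload is a catalytically inactive Staphylococcus aureus Cas9 (dSaCas9) followed by a nucleoplasmin bipartite nuclear localization signal and a C-terminal KRAB repression domain from human ZNF10. The compact SaCas9 orthologue helps keep the cassette within AAV packaging limits. The EF-1α core (EFS) promoter and a fragment of the SV40 polyadenylation signal lie on the opposite strand from the coding sequence, so the fusion is in antisense orientation and is not expressed in its initial state. Pairs of loxP and lox2272 sites in opposing orientation bracket the open reading frame in a DIO (double-floxed inverted orientation) arrangement. Cre recombinase inverts the cassette into the sense orientation and then excises sites so that it is locked there. Expression of the repressor is thereby restricted to Cre-expressing cells. No guide RNA cassette is annotated in the feature table, so a guide would presumably need to be supplied from a separate construct to target dSaCas9-KRAB to a promoter for transcriptional silencing.
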