Features (pLannotate 1.2.2; 21 found; start..end, strand, type, name):
    317..368     +  misc_feature   bom (fragment): basis of mobility region from pBR322
    373..513     -  repeat_region  AAV2 ITR: inverted terminal repeat of adeno-associated virus serotype 2 inverted
    528..603     -  polyA_signal   SV40 poly(A) signal (fragment): SV40 polyadenylation signal
    624..657     +  protein_bind   loxP: Cre-mediated recombination occurs in the 8-bp core sequence (GCATACAT). Cre recombinase
    658..707     +  intron         β-globin intron (fragment): internally truncated intron from human β-globin
    708..741     +  protein_bind   lox2272: Cre-mediated recombination occurs in the 8-bp core sequence (GGATACTT). lox2272 sites are compatible with each other, but incompatible with loxP or loxN sites (Lee and Saito, 1988). Cre recombinase
    820..3975    +  CDS            cas9: CAS9_STAAU - Experimental evidence at protein level: Swiss-Prot protein existence level 1. CRISPR (clustered regularly interspaced short palindromic repeat) is an adaptive immune system that provides protection against mobile genetic elements (viruses, transposable elements and conjugative plasmids). CRISPR clusters contain spacers, sequences complementary to antecedent mobile elements, and target invading nucleic acids. CRISPR clusters are transcribed and processed into CRISPR RNA (crRNA). In type II CRISPR systems correct processing of pre-crRNA requires a trans- encoded small RNA (tracrRNA)
   3976..4023    +  CDS            nucleoplasmin NLS: bipartite nuclear localization signal from nucleoplasmin
   4075..4260    +  CDS            KRAB: Krüppel-associated box (KRAB) transcriptional repression domain from the human zinc finger protein ZNF10 (Margolin et al., 1994)
   4286..4319    -  protein_bind   loxP: Cre-mediated recombination occurs in the 8-bp core sequence (GCATACAT). Cre recombinase
   4320..4369    +  intron         β-globin intron (fragment): internally truncated intron from human β-globin
   4370..4403    -  protein_bind   lox2272: Cre-mediated recombination occurs in the 8-bp core sequence (GGATACTT). lox2272 sites are compatible with each other, but incompatible with loxP or loxN sites (Lee and Saito, 1988). Cre recombinase
   4438..4649    -  promoter       EF-1α core promoter: core promoter for human elongation factor EF-1α
   4724..4751    -  repeat_region  AAV2 ITR (fragment): inverted terminal repeat of adeno-associated virus serotype 2 inverted
   4780..4807    -  repeat_region  AAV2 ITR (fragment): inverted terminal repeat of adeno-associated virus serotype 2 inverted
   4880..5468    -  rep_origin     ori: high-copy-number ColE1/pMB1/pBR322/pUC origin of replication
   5639..6499    -  CDS            AmpR: β-lactamase; bla; confers resistance to ampicillin, carbenicillin, and related antibiotics
   6500..6604    -  promoter       AmpR promoter: bla
   6699..6734    +  CDS            rop (fragment): Rop protein, which maintains plasmids at low copy number; rop
   6836..6885    +  misc_feature   bom (fragment): basis of mobility region from pBR322
   6886..298     -  rep_origin     f1 ori (across the origin) (sequence partly withheld): f1 bacteriophage origin of replication; arrow indicates direction of (+) strand synthesis
>Addgene plasmid #113686 | pJEP309-pAAV-EFS-dSaCas9-KRAB-Dio-pA | addgene full sequence | sequence record 237140 | Addgene NGS Result
CTATTAAAGAACGTGGACTCCAACGTCAAAGG
[141 nt withheld, positions 33-173]
G
[46 nt withheld, positions 175-220]
A
[95 nt withheld, positions 222-316]
TATGCGGTGTGAAATACCGCACAGATGCGTAAGGAGAAAATACCGCATCAGGCGCCCCTGCAGGCAGCTG
CGCGCTCGCTCGCTCACTGAGGCCGCCCGGGCAAAGCCCGGGCGTCGGGCGACCTTTGGTCGCCCGGCCT
CAGTGAGCGAGCGAGCGCGCAGAGAGGGAGTGGCCAACTCCATCACTAGGGGTTCCTGCGGCCGCTCGGT
CCAGTGAAAAAAATGCTTTATTTGTGAAATTTGTGATGCTATTGCTTTATTTGTAACCATTATAAGCTGC
AATAAACTCGAGACTAGTATCGAATTCATAACTTCGTATAGCATACATTATACGAAGTTATTCTTTGCAC
CATTCTAAAGAATAACAGTGATAATTTCTGGGTTAAGGCAAATAACTTCGTATAGGATACTTTATACGAA
GTTATGCTAGCGCCACCATGACCGGTGCCACCATGGCCCCAAAGAAGAAGCGGAAGGTCGGTATCCACGG
AGTCCCAGCAGCCAAGCGGAACTACATCCTGGGCCTGGCCATCGGCATCACCAGCGTGGGCTACGGCATC
ATCGACTACGAGACACGGGACGTGATCGATGCCGGCGTGCGGCTGTTCAAAGAGGCCAACGTGGAAAACA
ACGAGGGCAGGCGGAGCAAGAGAGGCGCCAGAAGGCTGAAGCGGCGGAGGCGGCATAGAATCCAGAGAGT
GAAGAAGCTGCTGTTCGACTACAACCTGCTGACCGACCACAGCGAGCTGAGCGGCATCAACCCCTACGAG
GCCAGAGTGAAGGGCCTGAGCCAGAAGCTGAGCGAGGAAGAGTTCTCTGCCGCCCTGCTGCACCTGGCCA
AGAGAAGAGGCGTGCACAACGTGAACGAGGTGGAAGAGGACACCGGCAACGAGCTGTCCACCAAAGAGCA
GATCAGCCGGAACAGCAAGGCCCTGGAAGAGAAATACGTGGCCGAACTGCAGCTGGAACGGCTGAAGAAA
GACGGCGAAGTGCGGGGCAGCATCAACAGATTCAAGACCAGCGACTACGTGAAAGAAGCCAAACAGCTGC
TGAAGGTGCAGAAGGCCTACCACCAGCTGGACCAGAGCTTCATCGACACCTACATCGACCTGCTGGAAAC
CCGGCGGACCTACTATGAGGGACCTGGCGAGGGCAGCCCCTTCGGCTGGAAGGACATCAAAGAATGGTAC
GAGATGCTGATGGGCCACTGCACCTACTTCCCCGAGGAACTGCGGAGCGTGAAGTACGCCTACAACGCCG
ACCTGTACAACGCCCTGAACGACCTGAACAATCTCGTGATCACCAGGGACGAGAACGAGAAGCTGGAATA
TTACGAGAAGTTCCAGATCATCGAGAACGTGTTCAAGCAGAAGAAGAAGCCCACCCTGAAGCAGATCGCC
AAAGAAATCCTCGTGAACGAAGAGGATATTAAGGGCTACAGAGTGACCAGCACCGGCAAGCCCGAGTTCA
CCAACCTGAAGGTGTACCACGACATCAAGGACATTACCGCCCGGAAAGAGATTATTGAGAACGCCGAGCT
GCTGGATCAGATTGCCAAGATCCTGACCATCTACCAGAGCAGCGAGGACATCCAGGAAGAACTGACCAAT
CTGAACTCCGAGCTGACCCAGGAAGAGATCGAGCAGATCTCTAATCTGAAGGGCTATACCGGCACCCACA
ACCTGAGCCTGAAGGCCATCAACCTGATCCTGGACGAGCTGTGGCACACCAACGACAACCAGATCGCTAT
CTTCAACCGGCTGAAGCTGGTGCCCAAGAAGGTGGACCTGTCCCAGCAGAAAGAGATCCCCACCACCCTG
GTGGACGACTTCATCCTGAGCCCCGTCGTGAAGAGAAGCTTCATCCAGAGCATCAAAGTGATCAACGCCA
TCATCAAGAAGTACGGCCTGCCCAACGACATCATTATCGAGCTGGCCCGCGAGAAGAACTCCAAGGACGC
CCAGAAAATGATCAACGAGATGCAGAAGCGGAACCGGCAGACCAACGAGCGGATCGAGGAAATCATCCGG
ACCACCGGCAAAGAGAACGCCAAGTACCTGATCGAGAAGATCAAGCTGCACGACATGCAGGAAGGCAAGT
GCCTGTACAGCCTGGAAGCCATCCCTCTGGAAGATCTGCTGAACAACCCCTTCAACTATGAGGTGGACCA
CATCATCCCCAGAAGCGTGTCCTTCGACAACAGCTTCAACAACAAGGTGCTCGTGAAGCAGGAAGAAGCC
AGCAAGAAGGGCAACCGGACCCCATTCCAGTACCTGAGCAGCAGCGACAGCAAGATCAGCTACGAAACCT
TCAAGAAGCACATCCTGAATCTGGCCAAGGGCAAGGGCAGAATCAGCAAGACCAAGAAAGAGTATCTGCT
GGAAGAACGGGACATCAACAGGTTCTCCGTGCAGAAAGACTTCATCAACCGGAACCTGGTGGATACCAGA
TACGCCACCAGAGGCCTGATGAACCTGCTGCGGAGCTACTTCAGAGTGAACAACCTGGACGTGAAAGTGA
AGTCCATCAATGGCGGCTTCACCAGCTTTCTGCGGCGGAAGTGGAAGTTTAAGAAAGAGCGGAACAAGGG
GTACAAGCACCACGCCGAGGACGCCCTGATCATTGCCAACGCCGATTTCATCTTCAAAGAGTGGAAGAAA
CTGGACAAGGCCAAAAAAGTGATGGAAAACCAGATGTTCGAGGAAAAGCAGGCCGAGAGCATGCCCGAGA
TCGAAACCGAGCAGGAGTACAAAGAGATCTTCATCACCCCCCACCAGATCAAGCACATTAAGGACTTCAA
GGACTACAAGTACAGCCACCGGGTGGACAAGAAGCCTAATAGAGAGCTGATTAACGACACCCTGTACTCC
ACCCGGAAGGACGACAAGGGCAACACCCTGATCGTGAACAATCTGAACGGCCTGTACGACAAGGACAATG
ACAAGCTGAAAAAGCTGATCAACAAGAGCCCCGAAAAGCTGCTGATGTACCACCACGACCCCCAGACCTA
CCAGAAACTGAAGCTGATTATGGAACAGTACGGCGACGAGAAGAATCCCCTGTACAAGTACTACGAGGAA
ACCGGGAACTACCTGACCAAGTACTCCAAAAAGGACAACGGCCCCGTGATCAAGAAGATTAAGTATTACG
GCAACAAACTGAACGCCCATCTGGACATCACCGACGACTACCCCAACAGCAGAAACAAGGTCGTGAAGCT
GTCCCTGAAGCCCTACAGATTCGACGTGTACCTGGACAATGGCGTGTACAAGTTCGTGACCGTGAAGAAT
CTGGATGTGATCAAAAAAGAAAACTACTACGAAGTGAATAGCAAGTGCTATGAGGAAGCTAAGAAGCTGA
AGAAGATCAGCAACCAGGCCGAGTTTATCGCCTCCTTCTACAACAACGATCTGATCAAGATCAACGGCGA
GCTGTATAGAGTGATCGGCGTGAACAACGACCTGCTGAACCGGATCGAAGTGAACATGATCGACATCACC
TACCGCGAGTACCTGGAAAACATGAACGACAAGAGGCCCCCCAGGATCATTAAGACAATCGCCTCCAAGA
CCCAGAGCATTAAGAAGTACAGCACAGACATTCTGGGCAACCTGTATGAAGTGAAATCTAAGAAGCACCC
TCAGATCATCAAAAAGGGCAAAAGGCCGGCGGCCACGAAAAAGGCCGGCCAGGCAAAAAAGAAAAAGGGA
TCCGGCGGTGGCGGAGGGATGGATGCTAAGTCACTAACTGCCTGGTCCCGGACACTGGTGACCTTCAAGG
ATGTATTTGTGGACTTCACCAGGGAGGAGTGGAAGCTGCTGGACACTGCTCAGCAGATCGTGTACAGAAA
TGTGATGCTGGAGAACTATAAGAACCTGGTTTCCTTGGGTTATCAGCTTACTAAGCCAGATGTGATCCTC
CGGTTGGAGAAGGGAGAAGAGCCCTAGTCTAGAACAAGTAAGGCGCGCCATAACTTCGTATAATGTATGC
TATACGAAGTTATTAAGAGGTTTCATATTGCTAATAGCAGCTACAATCCAGCTACCATTCTGCATAACTT
CGTATAAAGTATCCTATACGAAGTTATTCCGGAGTCGACTCGAATTCCCGCGTCACGACACCTGTGTTCT
GGCGGCAAACCCGTTGCGAAAAAGAACGTTCACGGCGACTACTGCACTTATATACGGTTCTCCCCCACCC
TCGGGAAAAAGGCGGAGCCAGTACACGACATCACTTTCCCAGTTTACCCCGCGCCACCTTCTCTAGGCAC
CCGTTCAATTGCCGACCCCTCCCCCCAACTTCTCGGGGACTGTGGGCGATGTGCGCTCTGCCCACTGACG
GGCACCGGAGCCACTCGAACGCGTGCGGCCGCAGGAACCCCTAGTGATGGAGTTGGCCACTCCCTCTCTG
CGCGCTCGCTCGCTCACTGAGGCCGGGCGACCAAAGGTCGCCCGACGCCCGGGCGGCCTCAGTGAGCGAG
CGAGCGCGCAGCTGCCTGCAGGACATGTGAGCAAAAGGCCAGCAAAAGGCCAGGAACCGTAAAAAGGCCG
CGTTGCTGGCGTTTTTCCATAGGCTCCGCCCCCCTGACGAGCATCACAAAAATCGACGCTCAAGTCAGAG
GTGGCGAAACCCGACAGGACTATAAAGATACCAGGCGTTTCCCCCTGGAAGCTCCCTCGTGCGCTCTCCT
GTTCCGACCCTGCCGCTTACCGGATACCTGTCCGCCTTTCTCCCTTCGGGAAGCGTGGCGCTTTCTCATA
GCTCACGCTGTAGGTATCTCAGTTCGGTGTAGGTCGTTCGCTCCAAGCTGGGCTGTGTGCACGAACCCCC
CGTTCAGCCCGACCGCTGCGCCTTATCCGGTAACTATCGTCTTGAGTCCAACCCGGTAAGACACGACTTA
TCGCCACTGGCAGCAGCCACTGGTAACAGGATTAGCAGAGCGAGGTATGTAGGCGGTGCTACAGAGTTCT
TGAAGTGGTGGCCTAACTACGGCTACACTAGAAGAACAGTATTTGGTATCTGCGCTCTGCTGAAGCCAGT
TACCTTCGGAAAAAGAGTTGGTAGCTCTTGATCCGGCAAACAAACCACCGCTGGTAGCGGTGGTTTTTTT
GTTTGCAAGCAGCAGATTACGCGCAGAAAAAAAGGATCTCAAGAAGATCCTTTGATCTTTTCTACGGGGT
CTGACGCTCAGTGGAACGAAAACTCACGTTAAGGGATTTTGGTCATGAGATTATCAAAAAGGATCTTCAC
CTAGATCCTTTTAAATTAAAAATGAAGTTTTAAATCAATCTAAAGTATATATGAGTAAACTTGGTCTGAC
AGTTACCAATGCTTAATCAGTGAGGCACCTATCTCAGCGATCTGTCTATTTCGTTCATCCATAGTTGCCT
GACTCCCCGTCGTGTAGATAACTACGATACGGGAGGGCTTACCATCTGGCCCCAGTGCTGCAATGATACC
GCGAGACCCACGCTCACCGGCTCCAGATTTATCAGCAATAAACCAGCCAGCCGGAAGGGCCGAGCGCAGA
AGTGGTCCTGCAACTTTATCCGCCTCCATCCAGTCTATTAATTGTTGCCGGGAAGCTAGAGTAAGTAGTT
CGCCAGTTAATAGTTTGCGCAACGTTGTTGCCATTGCTACAGGCATCGTGGTGTCACGCTCGTCGTTTGG
TATGGCTTCATTCAGCTCCGGTTCCCAACGATCAAGGCGAGTTACATGATCCCCCATGTTGTGCAAAAAA
GCGGTTAGCTCCTTCGGTCCTCCGATCGTTGTCAGAAGTAAGTTGGCCGCAGTGTTATCACTCATGGTTA
TGGCAGCACTGCATAATTCTCTTACTGTCATGCCATCCGTAAGATGCTTTTCTGTGACTGGTGAGTACTC
AACCAAGTCATTCTGAGAATAGTGTATGCGGCGACCGAGTTGCTCTTGCCCGGCGTCAATACGGGATAAT
ACCGCGCCACATAGCAGAACTTTAAAAGTGCTCATCATTGGAAAACGTTCTTCGGGGCGAAAACTCTCAA
GGATCTTACCGCTGTTGAGATCCAGTTCGATGTAACCCACTCGTGCACCCAACTGATCTTCAGCATCTTT
TACTTTCACCAGCGTTTCTGGGTGAGCAAAAACAGGAAGGCAAAATGCCGCAAAAAAGGGAATAAGGGCG
ACACGGAAATGTTGAATACTCATACTCTTCCTTTTTCAATATTATTGAAGCATTTATCAGGGTTATTGTC
TCATGAGCGGATACATATTTGAATGTATTTAGAAAAATAAACAAATAGGGGTTCCGCGCACATTTCCCCG
AAAAGTGCCACCTGACGTCTAAGAAACCATTATTATCATGACATTAACCTATAAAAATAGGCGTATCACG
AGGCCCTTTCGTCTCGCGCGTTTCGGTGATGACGGTGAAAACCTCTGACACATGCAGCTCCCGGAGACGG
TCACAGCTTGTCTGTAAGCGGATGCCGGGAGCAGACAAGCCCGTCAGGGCGCGTCAGCGGGTGTTGGCGG
GTGTCGGGGCTGGCTTAACTATGCGGCATCAGAGCAGATTGTACTGAGAGTGCACCATAAAATTGTAAAC
GTTAATATTTTGTTAAAATTCGCGTTAAATTTTTGTTAAATCAGCTCATTTTTTAACCAATAGACCGAAA
TCGGCAAAATCCCTTATAAATCAAAAGAATAGCCCGAGATAGAGT
[32 nt withheld, positions 7012-7043]
